>Addgene plasmid #32592 | pENTR-L5-ECFP-L2 | depositor full sequence | sequence record 37934 | pENTR-L5-ECFP-L2 sequence 3272 bps
TTGTACAAAGTTGGCATTATAAGAAAGCATTGCTTATCAATTTGTTGCAACGAACAGGTCACTATCAGTC
AAAATAAAATCATTATTTGCCATCCAGCTGCAGGGCGGCCGCGATATCCCCTATAGTGAGTCGTATTACA
TGGTCATAGCTGTTTCCTGGCAGCTCTGGCCCGTGTCTCAAAATCTCTGATGTTACATTGCACAAGATAA
AAATATATCATCATGAACAATAAAACTGTCTGCTTACATAAACAGTAATACAAGGGGTGTTATGAGCCAT
ATTCAACGGGAAACGTCGAGGCCGCGATTAAATTCCAACATGGATGCTGATTTATATGGGTATAAATGGG
CTCGCGATAATGTCGGGCAATCAGGTGCGACAATCTATCGCTTGTATGGGAAGCCCGATGCGCCAGAGTT
GTTTCTGAAACATGGCAAAGGTAGCGTTGCCAATGATGTTACAGATGAGATGGTCAGACTAAACTGGCTG
ACGGAATTTATGCCTCTTCCGACCATCAAGCATTTTATCCGTACTCCTGATGATGCATGGTTACTCACCA
CTGCGATCCCCGGAAAAACAGCATTCCAGGTATTAGAAGAATATCCTGATTCAGGTGAAAATATTGTTGA
TGCGCTGGCAGTGTTCCTGCGCCGGTTGCATTCGATTCCTGTTTGTAATTGTCCTTTTAACAGCGATCGC
GTATTTCGTCTCGCTCAGGCGCAATCACGAATGAATAACGGTTTGGTTGATGCGAGTGATTTTGATGACG
AGCGTAATGGCTGGCCTGTTGAACAAGTCTGGAAAGAAATGCATAAACTTTTGCCATTCTCACCGGATTC
AGTCGTCACTCATGGTGATTTCTCACTTGATAACCTTATTTTTGACGAGGGGAAATTAATAGGTTGTATT
GATGTTGGACGAGTCGGAATCGCAGACCGATACCAGGATCTTGCCATCCTATGGAACTGCCTCGGTGAGT
TTTCTCCTTCATTACAGAAACGGCTTTTTCAAAAATATGGTATTGATAATCCTGATATGAATAAATTGCA
GTTTCATTTGATGCTCGATGAGTTTTTCTAATCAGAATTGGTTAATTGGTTGTAACACTGGCAGAGCATT
ACGCTGACTTGACGGGACGGCGCAAGCTCATGACCAAAATCCCTTAACGTGAGTTACGCGTCGTTCCACT
GAGCGTCAGACCCCGTAGAAAAGATCAAAGGATCTTCTTGAGATCCTTTTTTTCTGCGCGTAATCTGCTG
CTTGCAAACAAAAAAACCACCGCTACCAGCGGTGGTTTGTTTGCCGGATCAAGAGCTACCAACTCTTTTT
CCGAAGGTAACTGGCTTCAGCAGAGCGCAGATACCAAATACTGTTCTTCTAGTGTAGCCGTAGTTAGGCC
ACCACTTCAAGAACTCTGTAGCACCGCCTACATACCTCGCTCTGCTAATCCTGTTACCAGTGGCTGCTGC
CAGTGGCGATAAGTCGTGTCTTACCGGGTTGGACTCAAGACGATAGTTACCGGATAAGGCGCAGCGGTCG
GGCTGAACGGGGGGTTCGTGCACACAGCCCAGCTTGGAGCGAACGACCTACACCGAACTGAGATACCTAC
AGCGTGAGCTATGAGAAAGCGCCACGCTTCCCGAAGGGAGAAAGGCGGACAGGTATCCGGTAAGCGGCAG
GGTCGGAACAGGAGAGCGCACGAGGGAGCTTCCAGGGGGAAACGCCTGGTATCTTTATAGTCCTGTCGGG
TTTCGCCACCTCTGACTTGAGCGTCGATTTTTGTGATGCTCGTCAGGGGGGCGGAGCCTATGGAAAAACG
CCAGCAACGCGGCCTTTTTACGGTTCCTGGCCTTTTGCTGGCCTTTTGCTCACATGTTCTTTCCTGCGTT
ATCCCCTGATTCTGTGGATAACCGTATTACCGCCTTTGAGTGAGCTGATACCGCTCGCCGCAGCCGAACG
ACCGAGCGCAGCGAGTCAGTGAGCGAGGAAGCGGAAGAGCGCCCAATACGCAAACCGCCTCTCCCCGCGC
GTTGGCCGATTCATTAATGCAGCTGGCACGACAGGTTTCCCGACTGGAAAGCGGGCAGTGAGCGCAACGC
AATTAATACGCGTACCGCTAGCCAGGAAGAGTTTGTAGAAACGCAAAAAGGCCATCCGTCAGGATGGCCT
TCTGCTTAGTTTGATGCCTGGCAGTTTATGGCGGGCGTCCTGCCCGCCACCCTCCGGGCCGTTGCTTCAC
AACGTTCAAATCCGCTCCCGGCGGATTTGTCCTACTCAGGAGAGCGTTCACCGACAAACAACAGATAAAA
CGAAAGGCCCAGTCTTCCGACTGAGCCTTTCGTTTTATTTGATGCCTGGCAGTTCCCTACTCTCGCGTTA
ACGCTAGCATGGATGTTTTCCCAGTCACGACGTTGTAAAACGACGGCCAGTCTTAAGCTCGGGCCCCAAA
TAATGATTTTATTTTGACTGATAGTGACCTGTTCGTTGCAACAAATTGATGAGCAATGCTTTTTTATAAT
GCCAACTTTGTATACAAAAGTTGTGGTGAGCAAGGGCGAGGAGCTGTTCACCGGGGTGGTGCCCATCCTG
GTCGAGCTGGACGGCGACGTAAACGGCCACAAGTTCAGCGTGTCCGGCGAGGGCGAGGGCGATGCCACCT
ACGGCAAGCTGACCCTGAAGTTCATCTGCACCACCGGCAAGCTGCCCGTGCCCTGGCCCACCCTCGTGAC
CACCCTGACCTGGGGCGTGCAGTGCTTCAGCCGCTACCCCGACCACATGAAGCAGCACGACTTCTTCAAG
TCCGCCATGCCCGAAGGCTACGTCCAGGAGCGCACCATCTTCTTCAAGGACGACGGCAACTACAAGACCC
GCGCCGAGGTGAAGTTCGAGGGCGACACCCTGGTGAACCGCATCGAGCTGAAGGGCATCGACTTCAAGGA
GGACGGCAACATCCTGGGGCACAAGCTGGAGTACAACTACATCAGCCACAACGTCTATATCACCGCCGAC
AAGCAGAAGAACGGCATCAAGGCCAACTTCAAGATCCGCCACAACATCGAGGACGGCAGCGTGCAGCTCG
CCGACCACTACCAGCAGAACACCCCCATCGGCGACGGCCCCGTGCTGCTGCCCGACAACCACTACCTGAG
CACCCAGTCCGCCCTGAGCAAAGACCCCAACGAGAAGCGCGATCACATGGTCCTGCTGGAGTTCGTGACC
GCCGCCGGGATCACTCTCGGCATGGACGAGCTGTACAAGCTACCCAGCTTTC
Features (pLannotate 1.2.2; 10 found; start..end, strand, type, name):
    120..138     -  promoter       T7 promoter: promoter for bacteriophage T7 RNA polymerase
    272..1081    +  CDS            KanR: aminoglycoside phosphotransferase; aph(3')-Ia; confers resistance to kanamycin in bacteria or G418 (Geneticin®) in eukaryotes
   1228..1816    +  rep_origin     ori: high-copy-number ColE1/pMB1/pBR322/pUC origin of replication
   1999..2091    +  CDS            lacI (fragment): lac repressor; lacI; The lac repressor binds to the lac operator to inhibit transcription in E. coli. This inhibition can be relieved by adding lactose or isopropyl-β-D-thiogalactopyranoside (IPTG).
   2146..2173    -  terminator     rrnB T2 terminator: transcription terminator T2 from the E. coli rrnB gene
   2305..2348    +  terminator     rrnB T1 terminator: Escherichia coli rrnB; transcription terminator T1 from the E. coli rrnB gene
   2395..2431    -  CDS            lacZα (fragment): LacZα fragment of β-galactosidase; lacZ fragment
   2448..2543    +  protein_bind   attL5: mutant version of attL; recombination site for the Gateway® LR reaction LR Clonase™
   2544..3259    +  CDS            ECFP (fragment): enhanced CFP mammalian codon-optimized
   3262..89      -  protein_bind   attL2 (across the origin): mutant version of attL; recombination site for the Gateway® LR reaction LR Clonase™
