[The description below was written by a language model from this plasmid's Addgene catalogue record and pLannotate feature annotations shown in this document.]
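Description:
pENTR-L5-ECFP-L2 is a small (about 3.3 kb) Gateway entry clone made by recombining an ECFP coding sequence into the Invitrogen MultiSite donor vector pDONR221 P5-P2. It is a bacterial cloning intermediate rather than an expression vector. It replicates in E. coli from a high-copy ColE1/pUC-type origin and is selected with kanamycin through an aminoglycoside phosphotransferase gene. The feature table also shows the usual pDONR backbone furniture. This includes rrnB T1 and T2 transcription terminators upstream of the recombination cassette, which insulate the insert from read-through transcription. There is also a T7 promoter next to the cassette, along with short lacI and lacZα remnants that have no functional role.

The payload is the mammalian codon-optimised enhanced cyan fluorescent protein open reading frame, annotated as a near-full-length fragment. It is flanked directly by attL5 on the 5′ side and attL2 on the 3′ side, with attL2 spanning the numbering origin of the circular record. No eukaryotic promoter or polyadenylation signal is annotated, so ECFP expression depends on elements supplied by the partner entry clone and the destination vector. In a MultiSite LR reaction, the L5–L2 module forms the downstream position. It is normally paired with an entry clone carrying attL1 and attR5 sites, such as a promoter or another upstream element, and the two fragments are assembled in a fixed order and orientation into an attR1/attR2 destination vector. The associated publication describes a modular toolbox for rapidly building viral vectors that raise or lower neuronal gene expression in vivo. Within that toolbox, this plasmid presumably serves as the interchangeable cyan fluorescent reporter module, although the record does not name the specific partner or destination vectors.
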