Addgene plasmid #32592: pENTR-L5-ECFP-L2
Depositing lab: Matthew Nolan. Depositing organization: University of Edinburgh. Publication: A Molecular Toolbox for Rapid Generation of Viral Vectors to Up- or Down-Regulate Neuronal Gene Expression in vivo. White MD, Milne RV, Nolan MF. Front Mol Neurosci. 2011;4:8. Epub 2011 Jul 4. 10.3389/fnmol.2011.00008 PubMed 21772812.
Backbone
  Vector backbone: pDONR221 P5-P2
  Backbone manufacturer: Invitrogen
  Vector type: Gateway cloning vector
Growth in bacteria
  Bacterial resistance: Kanamycin, 50 μg/mL
  Growth temperature: 30°C
  Growth strain: Stbl2
  Copy number: High Copy
Gene/Insert
  Gene/Insert name: ECFP
  Cloning method: Gateway Cloning
  Sequencing primers: 5′ M13 Forward
Terms and licenses: Academic/Nonprofit Terms; Industry Terms: Not Available to Industry
How to cite: pENTR-L5-ECFP-L2 was a gift from Matthew Nolan (Addgene plasmid # 32592 ; http://n2t.net/addgene:32592 ; RRID:Addgene_32592)
