>Addgene plasmid #32592 | pENTR-L5-ECFP-L2 | addgene partial sequence | sequence record 39040 | M13pUC-fwd 5'-CCCAGTCACGACGTTGTAAAACG-3'
AATAATGATTTTATTTTGACTGATAGTGACCTGTTCGTTGCAACAAATTGATGAGCAATGCTTTTTTATA
ATGCCAACTTTGTATACAAAAGTTGACCATGGTGAGCAAGGGCGAGGAGCTGTTCACCGGGGTGGTGCCC
ATCCTGGTCGAGCTGGACGGCGACGTAAACGGCCACAAGTTCAGCGTGTCCGGCGAGGGCGAGGGCGATG
CCACCTACGGCAAGCTGACCCTGAAGTTCATCTGCACCACCGGCAAGCTGCCCGTGCCCTGGCCCACCCT
CGTGACCACCCTGACCTGGGGCGTGCAGTGCTTCAGCCGCTACCCCGACCACATGAAGCAGCACGACTTC
TTCAAGTCCGCCATGCCCGAAGGCTACGTCCAGGAGCGCACCATCTTCTTCAAGGACGACGGCAACTACA
AGACCCGCGCCGAGGTGAAGTTCGAGGGCGACACCCTGGTGAACCGCATCGAGCTGAAGGGCATCGACTT
CAAGGAGGACGGCAACATCCTGGGGCACAAGCTGGAGTACAACTACATCAGCCACAACGTCTATATCACC
GCCGACAAGCAGAAGAACGGCATCAAGGCCAACTTCAAGATCCGCCAC
